Addgene plasmid #80932: pAAV-CASI-Cas9C
Purpose: Expresses Cas9C in mammalian cells; derived from pZac2.1 with CASI promoter.
Depositing lab: George Church. Depositing organization: Harvard University. Publication: A multifunctional AAV-CRISPR-Cas9 and its host response. Chew WL, Tabebordbar M, Cheng JK, Mali P, Wu EY, Ng AH, Zhu K, Wagers AJ, Church GM. Nat Methods. 2016 Sep 5. doi: 10.1038/nmeth.3993. PubMed 27595405.
Backbone
  Vector backbone: pZac2.1
  Backbone manufacturer: University of Pennsylvannia
  Backbone size w/o insert (bp): 3000
  Total vector size (bp): 6849
  Vector type: Mammalian Expression, AAV, CRISPR, Synthetic Biology
Growth in bacteria
  Bacterial resistance: Ampicillin, 100 μg/mL
  Growth temperature: 37°C
  Growth strain: NEB Stable
  Copy number: Unknown
Gene/Insert
  Gene/Insert name: Cas9C (alt name: Split-Cas9 C-terminal half)
  Species: Synthetic
Terms and licenses: Academic/Nonprofit Terms; Industry Terms: Not Available to Industry
How to cite: pAAV-CASI-Cas9C was a gift from George Church (Addgene plasmid # 80932 ; http://n2t.net/addgene:80932 ; RRID:Addgene_80932)
