[The description below was written by a language model from this plasmid's Addgene catalogue record and pLannotate feature annotations shown in this document.]
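Description:
pAAV-CASI-Cas9C is a 6,849 bp AAV transfer plasmid built on the pZac2.1 backbone for expressing the C-terminal half of a split Streptococcus pyogenes Cas9 in mammalian cells. It is propagated in E. coli through a high-copy ColE1/pUC-type origin with ampicillin selection (AmpR under its own bla promoter). The backbone also carries an f1 phage origin and remnants of a lac cloning region (lacZα and lacI fragments, CAP site, lac promoter and operator) that play no part in the payload. Two AAV2 inverted terminal repeats, one spanning the plasmid origin, flank the expression cassette. These are the cis elements that allow the intervening DNA to be replicated and packaged into recombinant AAV particles when rep, cap and helper functions are supplied in trans.

Expression is driven by the compact synthetic CASI promoter, which appears in the annotation as a CMV enhancer, the chicken β-actin promoter, intron fragments and a fragment of the human ubiquitin C promoter. The coding region opens with a short segment annotated as a fragment of Synechocystis DnaB. In the context of the split-Cas9 insert, this most plausibly represents a split-intein half, although the record does not say so explicitly. It is fused directly to a roughly 2 kb Cas9 fragment, and a rabbit β-globin polyadenylation signal terminates the transcript. No guide RNA cassette, reporter or epitope tag is annotated.

Splitting Cas9 keeps each half within AAV packaging limits. This construct would presumably be used with a partner vector carrying the N-terminal half, so that full-length Cas9 is reconstituted in co-transduced cells for AAV-delivered genome editing or regulation.
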