Features (pLannotate 1.2.2; 19 found; start..end, strand, type, name):
    206..509     +  enhancer       CMV enhancer: human cytomegalovirus immediate early enhancer
    511..788     +  promoter       chicken β-actin promoter: No description available
    789..874     +  intron         hybrid intron (fragment): hybrid between chicken β-actin (CBA) and minute virus of mice (MMV) introns (Gray et al., 2011)
    890..1192    +  promoter       UbC promoter (fragment): human ubiquitin C promoter
   1194..1214    +  intron         β-globin intron (fragment): intron from rabbit β-globin gene
   1238..1441    +  CDS            dnaB (fragment): DNAB_SYNY3 - Experimental evidence at protein level: Swiss-Prot protein existence level 1. Participates in initiation and elongation during chromosome replication; it exhibits DNA-dependent ATPase activity. From Synechocystis sp. (strain PCC 6803 / Kazusa).
   1424..3388    +  CDS            Cas9 (fragment): Cas9 (Csn1) endonuclease from the Streptococcus pyogenes Type II CRISPR/Cas system generates RNA-guided double strand breaks in DNA
   3448..3503    +  polyA_signal   β-globin poly(A) signal: rabbit β-globin polyadenylation signal (Gil and Proudfoot, 1987)
   3909..4039    +  repeat_region  AAV2 ITR (fragment): inverted terminal repeat of adeno-associated virus serotype 2 inverted
   4053..4210    +  CDS            lacZα (fragment): LacZα fragment of β-galactosidase; lacZ fragment
   4215..4643    +  rep_origin     f1 ori (sequence partly withheld): f1 bacteriophage origin of replication; arrow indicates direction of (+) strand synthesis
   4697..4801    +  promoter       AmpR promoter: bla
   4802..5662    +  CDS            AmpR: β-lactamase; bla; confers resistance to ampicillin, carbenicillin, and related antibiotics
   5833..6421    +  rep_origin     ori: high-copy-number ColE1/pMB1/pBR322/pUC origin of replication
   6604..6696    +  CDS            lacI (fragment): lac repressor; lacI; The lac repressor binds to the lac operator to inhibit transcription in E. coli. This inhibition can be relieved by adding lactose or isopropyl-β-D-thiogalactopyranoside (IPTG).
   6709..6730    +  protein_bind   CAP binding site: CAP binding activates transcription in the presence of cAMP. E. coli catabolite activator protein
   6745..6775    +  promoter       lac promoter: promoter for the E. coli lac operon
   6783..6799    +  protein_bind   lac operator: The lac repressor binds to the lac operator to inhibit transcription in E. coli. This inhibition can be relieved by adding lactose or isopropyl-β-D-thiogalactopyranoside (IPTG). lac repressor encoded by lacI
   6849..130     -  repeat_region  AAV2 ITR (fragment) (across the origin): inverted terminal repeat of adeno-associated virus serotype 2 inverted
>Addgene plasmid #80932 | pAAV-CASI-Cas9C | depositor full sequence | sequence record 155820 | Full sequence
CTGCGCGCTCGCTCGCTCACTGAGGCCGCCCGGGCAAAGCCCGGGCGTCGGGCGACCTTTGGTCGCCCGG
CCTCAGTGAGCGAGCGAGCGCGCAGAGAGGGAGTGGCCAACTCCATCACTAGGGGTTCCTTGTAGTTAAT
GATTAACCCGCCATGCTACTTATCTACGTAGCCATGCTCTAGGAAGATCGGAATTCGGAGTTCCGCGTTA
CATAACTTACGGTAAATGGCCCGCCTGGCTGACCGCCCAACGACCCCCGCCCATTGACGTCAATAATGAC
GTATGTTCCCATAGTAACGCCAATAGGGACTTTCCATTGACGTCAATGGGTGGAGTATTTACGGTAAACT
GCCCACTTGGCAGTACATCAAGTGTATCATATGCCAAGTACGCCCCCTATTGACGTCAATGACGGTAAAT
GGCCCGCCTGGCATTATGCCCAGTACATGACCTTATGGGACTTTCCTACTTGGCAGTACATCTACGTATT
AGTCATCGCTATTACCATGGTCGAGGTGAGCCCCACGTTCTGCTTCACTCTCCCCATCTCCCCCCCCTCC
CCACCCCCAATTTTGTATTTATTTATTTTTTAATTATTTTGTGCAGCGATGGGGGCGGGGGGGGGGGGGG
GGCGCGCGCCAGGCGGGGCGGGGCGGGGCGAGGGGCGGGGCGGGGCGAGGCGGAGAGGTGCGGCGGCAGC
CAATCAGAGCGGCGCGCTCCGAAAGTTTCCTTTTATGGCGAGGCGGCGGCGGCGGCGGCCCTATAAAAAG
CGAAGCGCGCGGCGGGCGGGAGTCGCTGCGCGCTGCCTTCGCCCCGTGCCCCGCTCCGCCGCCGCCTCGC
GCCGCCCGCCCCGGCTCTGACTGACCGCGTTACTAAAACAGGTAAGTCCGGCCTCCGCGCCGGGTTTTGG
CGCCTCCCGCGGGCGCCCCCCTCCTCACGGCGAGCGCTGCCACGTCAGACGAAGGGCGCAGCGAGCGTCC
TGATCCTTCCGCCCGGACGCTCAGGACAGCGGCCCGCTGCTCATAAGACTCGGCCTTAGAACCCCAGTAT
CAGCAGAAGGACATTTTAGGACGGGACTTGGGTGACTCTAGGGCACTGGTTTTCTTTCCAGAGAGCGGAA
CAGGCGAGGAAAAGTAGTCCCTTCTCGGCGATTCTGCGGAGGGATCTCCGTGGGGCGGTGAACGCCGATG
ATGCCTCTACTAACCATGTTCATGTTTTCTTTTTTTTTCTACAGGTCCTGGGTGACGAACAGGCTAGCGC
CGCCACCATGGCGGCGGCGTGCCCGGAACTGCGTCAGCTGGCGCAGAGCGATGTGTATTGGGATCCGATT
GTGAGCATTGAACCGGATGGCGTGGAAGAAGTGTTTGATCTGACCGTGCCGGGCCCGCATAACTTTGTGG
CGAACGATATTATTGCGCATAACTCTGGCCAGGGGGACAGTCTTCACGAGCACATCGCTAATCTTGCAGG
TAGCCCAGCTATCAAAAAGGGAATACTGCAGACCGTTAAGGTCGTGGATGAACTCGTCAAAGTAATGGGA
AGGCATAAGCCCGAGAATATCGTTATCGAGATGGCCCGAGAGAACCAAACTACCCAGAAGGGACAGAAGA
ACAGTAGGGAAAGGATGAAGAGGATTGAAGAGGGTATAAAAGAACTGGGGTCCCAAATCCTTAAGGAACA
CCCAGTTGAAAACACCCAGCTTCAGAATGAGAAGCTCTACCTGTACTACCTGCAGAACGGCAGGGACATG
TACGTGGATCAGGAACTGGACATCAATCGGCTCTCCGACTACGACGTGGATCATATCGTGCCCCAGTCTT
TTCTCAAAGATGATTCTATTGATAATAAAGTGTTGACAAGATCCGATAAAAATAGAGGGAAGAGTGATAA
CGTCCCCTCAGAAGAAGTTGTCAAGAAAATGAAAAATTATTGGCGGCAGCTGCTGAACGCCAAACTGATC
ACACAACGGAAGTTCGATAATCTGACTAAGGCTGAACGAGGTGGCCTGTCTGAGTTGGATAAAGCCGGCT
TCATCAAAAGGCAGCTTGTTGAGACACGCCAGATCACCAAGCACGTGGCCCAAATTCTCGATTCACGCAT
GAACACCAAGTACGATGAAAATGACAAACTGATTCGAGAGGTGAAAGTTATTACTCTGAAGTCTAAGCTG
GTCTCAGATTTCAGAAAGGACTTTCAGTTTTATAAGGTGAGAGAGATCAACAATTACCACCATGCGCATG
ATGCCTACCTGAATGCAGTGGTAGGCACTGCACTTATCAAAAAATATCCCAAGCTTGAATCTGAATTTGT
TTACGGAGACTATAAAGTGTACGATGTTAGGAAAATGATCGCAAAGTCTGAGCAGGAAATAGGCAAGGCC
ACCGCTAAGTACTTCTTTTACAGCAATATTATGAATTTTTTCAAGACCGAGATTACACTGGCCAATGGAG
AGATTCGGAAGCGACCACTTATCGAAACAAACGGAGAAACAGGAGAAATCGTGTGGGACAAGGGTAGGGA
TTTCGCGACAGTCCGGAAGGTCCTGTCCATGCCGCAGGTGAACATCGTTAAAAAGACCGAAGTACAGACC
GGAGGCTTCTCCAAGGAAAGTATCCTCCCGAAAAGGAACAGCGACAAGCTGATCGCACGCAAAAAAGATT
GGGACCCCAAGAAATACGGCGGATTCGATTCTCCTACAGTCGCTTACAGTGTACTGGTTGTGGCCAAAGT
GGAGAAAGGGAAGTCTAAAAAACTCAAAAGCGTCAAGGAACTGCTGGGCATCACAATCATGGAGCGATCA
AGCTTCGAAAAAAACCCCATCGACTTTCTCGAGGCGAAAGGATATAAAGAGGTCAAAAAAGACCTCATCA
TTAAGCTTCCCAAGTACTCTCTCTTTGAGCTTGAAAACGGCCGGAAACGAATGCTCGCTAGTGCGGGCGA
GCTGCAGAAAGGTAACGAGCTGGCACTGCCCTCTAAATACGTTAATTTCTTGTATCTGGCCAGCCACTAT
GAAAAGCTCAAAGGGTCTCCCGAAGATAATGAGCAGAAGCAGCTGTTCGTGGAACAACACAAACACTACC
TTGATGAGATCATCGAGCAAATAAGCGAATTCTCCAAAAGAGTGATCCTCGCCGACGCTAACCTCGATAA
GGTGCTTTCTGCTTACAATAAGCACAGGGATAAGCCCATCAGGGAGCAGGCAGAAAACATTATCCACTTG
TTTACTCTGACCAACTTGGGCGCGCCTGCAGCCTTCAAGTACTTCGACACCACCATAGACAGAAAGCGGT
ACACCTCTACAAAGGAGGTCCTGGACGCCACACTGATTCATCAGTCAATTACGGGGCTCTATGAAACAAG
AATCGACCTCTCTCAGCTCGGTGGAGACAGCAGGGCTGACCCCAAGAAGAAGAGGAAGGTGTCTCGAGCT
CGATGAACCGGTTGGCTAATAAAGGAAATTTATTTTCATTGCAATAGTGTGTTGGAATTTTTTGTGTCTC
TCACTCGGAAGGACATATGGGAGGGCAAATCATTTAAAACATCAGAATGAGTATTTGGTTTAGAGTTTGG
CAACATATGCCCATATGCTGGCTGCCATGAACAAAGGTTGGCTATAAAGAGGTCATCAGTATATGAAACA
GCCCCCTGCTGTCCATTCCTTATTCCATAGAAAAGCCTTGACTTGAGGTTAGATTTTTTTTATATTTTGT
TTTGTGTTATTTTTTTCTTTAACATCCCTAAAATTTTCCTTACATGTTTTACTAGCCAGATTTTTCCTCC
TCTCCTGACTACTCCCAGTCATAGCTGTCCCTCTTCTCTTATGGAGATCGGATCCGAATTCCCGATAAGG
ATCTTCCTAGAGCATGGCTACGTAGATAAGTAGCATGGCGGGTTAATCATTAACTACAAGGAACCCCTAG
TGATGGAGTTGGCCACTCCCTCTCTGCGCGCTCGCTCGCTCACTGAGGCCGGGCGACCAAAGGTCGCCCG
ACGCCCGGGCTTTGCCCGGGCGGCCTCAGTGAGCGAGCGAGCGCGCAGCCTTAATTAACCTAATTCACTG
GCCGTCGTTTTACAACGTCGTGACTGGGAAAACCCTGGCGTTACCCAACTTAATCGCCTTGCAGCACATC
CCCCTTTCGCCAGCTGGCGTAATAGCGAAGAGGCCCGCACCGATCGCCCTTCCCAACAGTTGCGCAGCCT
GAATGGCGAATGGG
[124 nt withheld, positions 4215-4338]
C
[91 nt withheld, positions 4340-4430]
A
[49 nt withheld, positions 4432-4480]
CCTTTGACGTTGGAGTCCACGTTCTTT
[37 nt withheld, positions 4508-4544]
ACCCTATCTCGGTCTATTCTTTTGATTTATAAGGGATTTTGCCGATTTCGGCCTATTGGTTAAAAAATGA
GCTGATTTAACAAAAATTTAACGCGAATTTTAACAAAATATTAACGTTTATAATTTCAGGTGGCATCTTT
CGGGGAAATGTGCGCGGAACCCCTATTTGTTTATTTTTCTAAATACATTCAAATATGTATCCGCTCATGA
GACAATAACCCTGATAAATGCTTCAATAATATTGAAAAAGGAAGAGTATGAGTATTCAACATTTCCGTGT
CGCCCTTATTCCCTTTTTTGCGGCATTTTGCCTTCCTGTTTTTGCTCACCCAGAAACGCTGGTGAAAGTA
AAAGATGCTGAAGATCAGTTGGGTGCACGAGTGGGTTACATCGAACTGGATCTCAATAGTGGTAAGATCC
TTGAGAGTTTTCGCCCCGAAGAACGTTTTCCAATGATGAGCACTTTTAAAGTTCTGCTATGTGGCGCGGT
ATTATCCCGTATTGACGCCGGGCAAGAGCAACTCGGTCGCCGCATACACTATTCTCAGAATGACTTGGTT
GAGTACTCACCAGTCACAGAAAAGCATCTTACGGATGGCATGACAGTAAGAGAATTATGCAGTGCTGCCA
TAACCATGAGTGATAACACTGCGGCCAACTTACTTCTGACAACGATCGGAGGACCGAAGGAGCTAACCGC
TTTTTTGCACAACATGGGGGATCATGTAACTCGCCTTGATCGTTGGGAACCGGAGCTGAATGAAGCCATA
CCAAACGACGAGCGTGACACCACGATGCCTGTAGTAATGGTAACAACGTTGCGCAAACTATTAACTGGCG
AACTACTTACTCTAGCTTCCCGGCAACAATTAATAGACTGGATGGAGGCGGATAAAGTTGCAGGACCACT
TCTGCGCTCGGCCCTTCCGGCTGGCTGGTTTATTGCTGATAAATCTGGAGCCGGTGAGCGTGGGTCTCGC
GGTATCATTGCAGCACTGGGGCCAGATGGTAAGCCCTCCCGTATCGTAGTTATCTACACGACGGGGAGTC
AGGCAACTATGGATGAACGAAATAGACAGATCGCTGAGATAGGTGCCTCACTGATTAAGCATTGGTAACT
GTCAGACCAAGTTTACTCATATATACTTTAGATTGATTTAAAACTTCATTTTTAATTTAAAAGGATCTAG
GTGAAGATCCTTTTTGATAATCTCATGACCAAAATCCCTTAACGTGAGTTTTCGTTCCACTGAGCGTCAG
ACCCCGTAGAAAAGATCAAAGGATCTTCTTGAGATCCTTTTTTTCTGCGCGTAATCTGCTGCTTGCAAAC
AAAAAAACCACCGCTACCAGCGGTGGTTTGTTTGCCGGATCAAGAGCTACCAACTCTTTTTCCGAAGGTA
ACTGGCTTCAGCAGAGCGCAGATACCAAATACTGTCCTTCTAGTGTAGCCGTAGTTAGGCCACCACTTCA
AGAACTCTGTAGCACCGCCTACATACCTCGCTCTGCTAATCCTGTTACCAGTGGCTGCTGCCAGTGGCGA
TAAGTCGTGTCTTACCGGGTTGGACTCAAGACGATAGTTACCGGATAAGGCGCAGCGGTCGGGCTGAACG
GGGGGTTCGTGCACACAGCCCAGCTTGGAGCGAACGACCTACACCGAACTGAGATACCTACAGCGTGAGC
TATGAGAAAGCGCCACGCTTCCCGAAGGGAGAAAGGCGGACAGGTATCCGGTAAGCGGCAGGGTCGGAAC
AGGAGAGCGCACGAGGGAGCTTCCAGGGGGAAACGCCTGGTATCTTTATAGTCCTGTCGGGTTTCGCCAC
CTCTGACTTGAGCGTCGATTTTTGTGATGCTCGTCAGGGGGGCGGAGCCTATGGAAAAACGCCAGCAACG
CGGCCTTTTTACGGTTCCTGGCCTTTTGCTGCGGTTTTGCTCACATGTTCTTTCCTGCGTTATCCCCTGA
TTCTGTGGATAACCGTATTACCGCCTTTGAGTGAGCTGATACCGCTCGCCGCAGCCGAACGACCGAGCGC
AGCGAGTCAGTGAGCGAGGAAGCGGAAGAGCGCCCAATACGCAAACCGCCTCTCCCCGCGCGTTGGCCGA
TTCATTAATGCAGCTGGCACGACAGGTTTCCCGACTGGAAAGCGGGCAGTGAGCGCAACGCAATTAATGT
GAGTTAGCTCACTCATTAGGCACCCCAGGCTTTACACTTTATGCTTCCGGCTCGTATGTTGTGTGGAATT
GTGAGCGGATAACAATTTCACACAGGAAACAGCTATGACCATGATTACGCCAGATTTAATTAAGG
