>Addgene plasmid #80932 | pAAV-CASI-Cas9C | addgene partial sequence | sequence record 158451 | hdCas9-R2 5'-CCGGCTTTATCCAACTCAGAC-3'
CTTAGTCAGATTATCGAACTTCCGTTGTGTGATCAGTTTGGCGTTCAGCAGCTGCCGCCAATAATTTTTC
ATTTTCTTGACAACTTCTTCTGAGGGGACGTTATCACTCTTCCCTCTATTTTTATCGGATCTTGTCAACA
CTTTATTATCAATAGAATCATCTTTGAGAAAAGACTGGGGCACGATATGATCCACGTCGTAGTCGGAGAG
CCGATTGATGTCCAGTTCCTGATCCACGTACATGTCCCTGCCGTTCTGCAGGTAGTACAGGTAGAGCTTC
TCATTCTGAAGCTGGGTGTTTTCAACTGGGTGTTCCTTAAGGATTTGGGACCCCAGTTCTTTTATACCCT
CTTCAATCCTCTTCATCCTTTCCCTACTGTTCTTCTGTCCCTTCTGGGTAGTTTGGTTCTCTCGGGCCAT
CTCGATAACGATATTCTCGGGCTTATGCCTTCCCATTACTTTGACGAGTTCATCCACGACCTTAACGGTC
TGCAGTATTCCCTTTTTGATAGCTGGGCTACCTGCAAGATTAGCGATGTGCTCGTGAAGACTGTCCCCCT
GGCCAGAGTTATGCGCAATAATATCGTTCGCCACAAAGTTATGCGGGCCCGGCACGGTCAGATCAAACAC
TTCTTCCACGCCATCCGGTTCAATGCTCACAATCGGATCCCAATACACATCGCTCTGCGCCAGCTGACGC
AGTTCCGGGCACGCCGCCGCCATGGTGGCGGCGCTAGCCTGTTCGTCACCCAGGACCTGTAGAAAAAAAA
AGAAAACATGAACATGGTTAGTAGAGG
