>Addgene plasmid #80932 | pAAV-CASI-Cas9C | addgene partial sequence | sequence record 158453 | rb_glob_PA_term-R 5'-CCCATATGTCCTTCCGAGTG-3'
ATAAATTTCCTTTATTAGCCAACCGGTTCATCGAGCTCGAGACACCTTCCTCTTCTTCTTGGGGTCAGCC
CTGCTGTCTCCACCGAGCTGAGAGAGGTCGATTCTTGTTTCATAGAGCCCCGTAATTGACTGATGAATCA
GTGTGGCGTCCAGGACCTCCTTTGTAGAGGTGTACCGCTTTCTGTCTATGGTGGTGTCGAAGTACTTGAA
GGCTGCAGGCGCGCCCAAGTTGGTCAGAGTAAACAAGTGGATAATGTTTTCTGCCTGCTCCCTGATGGGC
TTATCCCTGTGCTTATTGTAAGCAGAAAGCACCTTATCGAGGTTAGCGTCGGCGAGGATCACTCTTTTGG
AGAATTCGCTTATTTGCTCGATGATCTCATCAAGGTAGTGTTTGTGTTGTTCCACGAACAGCTGCTTCTG
CTCATTATCTTCGGGAGACCCTTTGAGCTTTTCATAGTGGCTGGCCAGATACAAGAAATTAACGTATTTA
GAGGGCAGTGCCAGCTCGTTACCTTTCTGCAGCTCGCCCGCACTAGCGAGCATTCGTTTCCGGCCGTTTT
CAAGCTCAAAGAGAGAGTACTTGGGAAGCTTAATGATGAGGTCTTTTTTGACCTCTTTATATCCTTTCGC
CTCGAGAAAGTCGATGGGGTTTTTTTCGAAGCTTGATCGCTCCATGATTGTGATGCCCAGCAGTTCCTTG
ACGCTTTTGAGTTTTTTAGACTTCCCTTTCTCCACTTTGGCCACAACCAGTACACTGTAAGCGACTGTAG
GAGAATCGAATCCGCCGTATTTCTTGGGGTCCCAATCTTT
